Addgene plasmid #25627: pGL3E-hIL-17prom(-1125)-Luc
Depositing lab: Sarah Gaffen. Depositing organization: University of Pittsburgh (University, School of Medicine, and Cancer Institute). Publication: Crucial role for nuclear factor of activated T cells in T cell receptor-mediated regulation of human interleukin-17. Liu XK, Lin X, Gaffen SL. J Biol Chem. 2004 Dec 10. 279(50):52762-71. 10.1074/jbc.M405764200 PubMed 15459204.
Backbone
  Vector backbone: pGL3-Enhancer
  Backbone manufacturer: Promega
  Backbone size w/o insert (bp): 5064
  Vector type: Luciferase
Growth in bacteria
  Bacterial resistance: Ampicillin, 100 μg/mL
  Growth temperature: 37°C
  Growth strain: DH5alpha
  Copy number: High Copy
Gene/Insert
  Gene/Insert name: human IL-17 promoter
  Species: H. sapiens (human)
  Insert size (bp): 1125
  Entrez Gene: IL17A (a.k.a. CTLA-8, CTLA8, IL-17, IL-17A, IL17, ILA17)
  Cloning method: Restriction Enzyme; 5′ cloning site Mlu I (not destroyed); 3′ cloning site Hind III (not destroyed)
  Sequencing primers: 5′ RVprimer 3; 3′ GLprimer2
Terms and licenses: Academic/Nonprofit Terms; Industry Terms: Not Available to Industry
How to cite: pGL3E-hIL-17prom(-1125)-Luc was a gift from Sarah Gaffen (Addgene plasmid # 25627 ; http://n2t.net/addgene:25627 ; RRID:Addgene_25627)
