[The description below was written by a language model from this plasmid's Addgene catalogue record and pLannotate feature annotations shown in this document.]
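Description:
pGL3E-hIL-17prom(-1125)-Luc is a firefly luciferase reporter plasmid built on the pGL3-Enhancer backbone, used to measure transcriptional activity of the human IL-17 (IL17A) promoter in transfected mammalian cells. It is a high-copy plasmid maintained in E. coli through a ColE1/pUC-type origin and selected with ampicillin via the β-lactamase gene and its native promoter. An f1 origin is also present, which allows single-stranded DNA production. Short annotated fragments of tetracycline resistance, lacZα and large T antigen sequence are backbone remnants rather than functional genes.

The insert is a 1125 bp fragment of the human IL-17 promoter, cloned between MluI and HindIII sites, both of which are retained. The automated annotation does not label it, but the unannotated stretch directly upstream of the luc+ coding sequence matches its expected position and size, so this fragment is the only promoter driving the reporter. Luciferase transcripts terminate at an SV40 late polyadenylation signal. Downstream of that signal lies the SV40 enhancer, annotated here as a partial SV40 enhancer/early promoter; this element defines the Enhancer version of pGL3 and boosts output from weak test promoters regardless of its position. Upstream of the cloning region, a synthetic poly(A) signal and a transcriptional pause site from the human α2 globin gene block read-through from spurious backbone transcription, lowering background.

The name suggests the fragment extends to about position -1125 of the promoter. The associated publication concerns NFAT and T cell receptor-mediated regulation of human IL-17, consistent with use in promoter activity assays in stimulated T cells.
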