Features (pLannotate 1.2.2; 13 found; start..end, strand, type, name):
   1214..2866    +  CDS            luciferase: firefly luciferase; luc+; enhanced luc+ version of the luciferase gene
   2907..3028    -  polyA_signal   SV40 poly(A) signal: SV40 polyadenylation signal
   3051..3119    -  CDS            large T antigen (fragment): large T antigen from SV40 (simian virus 40)
   3141..3375    -  promoter       SV40 promoter (fragment): SV40 enhancer and early promoter
   3381..3511    +  CDS            TcR (fragment): tetracycline efflux protein; tet; confers resistance to tetracycline
   3512..3565    +  CDS            TcR (fragment): tetracycline efflux protein; tet; confers resistance to tetracycline
   3745..4333    -  rep_origin     ori: high-copy-number ColE1/pMB1/pBR322/pUC origin of replication
   4504..5364    -  CDS            AmpR: β-lactamase; bla; confers resistance to ampicillin, carbenicillin, and related antibiotics
   5365..5469    -  promoter       AmpR promoter: bla
   5496..5924    +  rep_origin     f1 ori (sequence partly withheld): f1 bacteriophage origin of replication; arrow indicates direction of (+) strand synthesis
   5956..6023    -  CDS            lacZα (fragment): LacZα fragment of β-galactosidase; lacZ fragment
   6082..6130    +  polyA_signal   poly(A) signal: synthetic polyadenylation signal
   6144..6235    +  misc_feature   pause site: RNA polymerase II transcriptional pause signal from the human α2 globin gene
>Addgene plasmid #25627 | pGL3E-hIL-17prom(-1125)-Luc | addgene full sequence | sequence record 137735 | Addgene NGS Result
GGTACCGAGCTCTTACGCGTGGATCTCAGGACAAACAGGTCCAGGATCCGGCAAACTAATTTTACACTCC
AGCCATTGAGTTGGAACTACTGGCCAGCCTCCCCCGAGTTAGCATGTAGAATATGGGATACCAGCTGAGT
GCCTGAGAGTTATCATTCACCTCAGTGGGGGTAGGGGCGGAGAAGGGTGACATATAGCCAGCCACATCTA
TATCCACTGGCCCTTCCTTGTCCTAGTCCTCTGTATTCCTGAGAAGGAACTATTCTCAAGGACCTGAGTC
CAAGTTCATCTTACTTAGAGTACAGAGAAAAGAACCGCTAACTCCTTCTCTCTTTCCCCCATCATGTCTC
CTCTCCTTTCTAGTTCTCATCACTCTCTACTCCCCCCTGCCCCCCTTTTCTCCATCTTCATCACCTTTGT
CCAGTCTCTATCCCCATTTTCAATTCCTTCCTCAAAACACCAAGTTGCTTGGTAGCATGCAGGGTTGGAA
CATGCCTTTAACAGAAAATCTCGTGTCTCTTGAACCTAGTTATTTATTCCTTGAGCAGAGTAGATATTCA
ACAAAAGAATTGTTAAATTCAATTAAATAGGATATATCTTATTATTAAATATTTTTTTCATTTTTTGTTT
ACTTATATGATGGGAACTTGAGTAGTTTCCGGAATTGTCTCCACAACACCTGGCCAAGGAATCTGTGAGG
AAAAGAAAGATCAAATGGAAAATCAAGGTACATGACACCAGAAGACCTACATGTTACTTCAAACTTTTTC
TTCCTCATGAACCATTAAAATAGAGCATAACTCTTCTGGCAGCTGTACATATGTTCATAAATACATGATA
TTGACCCATAGCATAGCAGCTCTGCTCAGCTTCTAACAAGTAAGAATGAAAAGAGGACATGGTCTTTAGG
AACATGAATTTCTGCCCTTCCCATTTTCCTTCAGAAGGAGAGATTCTTCTATGACCTCATTGGGGGCGGA
AATTTTAACCAAAATGGTGTCACCCCTGAACCCACTGCGACACGCCACGTAAGTGACCACAGAAGGAGAA
AAGCCCTATAAAAAGAGAGACGATAGCGCTACATTTTGTCCATCTCATAGCAGGCACAAACTCATCCATC
CCCAGTTGATTGGAAGAAACAACGATGACTCCTGGGAAGACCTCATTGGTGGTGAGTCAAGCTTGGCATT
CCGGTACTGTTGGTAAAGCCACCATGGAAGACGCCAAAAACATAAAGAAAGGCCCGGCGCCATTCTATCC
GCTGGAAGATGGAACCGCTGGAGAGCAACTGCATAAGGCTATGAAGAGATACGCCCTGGTTCCTGGAACA
ATTGCTTTTACAGATGCACATATCGAGGTGGACATCACTTACGCTGAGTACTTCGAAATGTCCGTTCGGT
TGGCAGAAGCTATGAAACGATATGGGCTGAATACAAATCACAGAATCGTCGTATGCAGTGAAAACTCTCT
TCAATTCTTTATGCCGGTGTTGGGCGCGTTATTTATCGGAGTTGCAGTTGCGCCCGCGAACGACATTTAT
AATGAACGTGAATTGCTCAACAGTATGGGCATTTCGCAGCCTACCGTGGTGTTCGTTTCCAAAAAGGGGT
TGCAAAAAATTTTGAACGTGCAAAAAAAGCTCCCAATCATCCAAAAAATTATTATCATGGATTCTAAAAC
GGATTACCAGGGATTTCAGTCGATGTACACGTTCGTCACATCTCATCTACCTCCCGGTTTTAATGAATAC
GATTTTGTGCCAGAGTCCTTCGATAGGGACAAGACAATTGCACTGATCATGAACTCCTCTGGATCTACTG
GTCTGCCTAAAGGTGTCGCTCTGCCTCATAGAACTGCCTGCGTGAGATTCTCGCATGCCAGAGATCCTAT
TTTTGGCAATCAAATCATTCCGGATACTGCGATTTTAAGTGTTGTTCCATTCCATCACGGTTTTGGAATG
TTTACTACACTCGGATATTTGATATGTGGATTTCGAGTCGTCTTAATGTATAGATTTGAAGAAGAGCTGT
TTCTGAGGAGCCTTCAGGATTACAAGATTCAAAGTGCGCTGCTGGTGCCAACCCTATTCTCCTTCTTCGC
CAAAAGCACTCTGATTGACAAATACGATTTATCTAATTTACACGAAATTGCTTCTGGTGGCGCTCCCCTC
TCTAAGGAAGTCGGGGAAGCGGTTGCCAAGAGGTTCCATCTGCCAGGTATCAGGCAAGGATATGGGCTCA
CTGAGACTACATCAGCTATTCTGATTACACCCGAGGGGGATGATAAACCGGGCGCGGTCGGTAAAGTTGT
TCCATTTTTTGAAGCGAAGGTTGTGGATCTGGATACCGGGAAAACGCTGGGCGTTAATCAAAGAGGCGAA
CTGTGTGTGAGAGGTCCTATGATTATGTCCGGTTATGTAAACAATCCGGAAGCGACCAACGCCTTGATTG
ACAAGGATGGATGGCTACATTCTGGAGACATAGCTTACTGGGACGAAGACGAACACTTCTTCATCGTTGA
CCGCCTGAAGTCTCTGATTAAGTACAAAGGCTATCAGGTGGCTCCCGCTGAATTGGAATCCATCTTGCTC
CAACACCCCAACATCTTCGACGCAGGTGTCGCAGGTCTTCCCGACGATGACGCCGGTGAACTTCCCGCCG
CCGTTGTTGTTTTGGAGCACGGAAAGACGATGACGGAAAAAGAGATCGTGGATTACGTCGCCAGTCAAGT
AACAACCGCGAAAAAGTTGCGCGGAGGAGTTGTGTTTGTGGACGAAGTACCGAAAGGTCTTACCGGAAAA
CTCGACGCAAGAAAAATCAGAGAGATCCTCATAAAGGCCAAGAAGGGCGGAAAGATCGCCGTGTAATTCT
AGAGTCGGGGCGGCCGGCCGCTTCGAGCAGACATGATAAGATACATTGATGAGTTTGGACAAACCACAAC
TAGAATGCAGTGAAAAAAATGCTTTATTTGTGAAATTTGTGATGCTATTGCTTTATTTGTAACCATTATA
AGCTGCAATAAACAAGTTAACAACAACAATTGCATTCATTTTATGTTTCAGGTTCAGGGGGAGGTGTGGG
AGGTTTTTTAAAGCAAGTAAAACCTCTACAAATGTGGTAAAATCGATAAGGATCTGAACGATGGAGCGGA
GAATGGGCGGAACTGGGCGGAGTTAGGGGCGGGATGGGCGGAGTTAGGGGCGGGACTATGGTTGCTGACT
AATTGAGATGCATGCTTTGCATACTTCTGCCTGCTGGGGAGCCTGGGGACTTTCCACACCTGGTTGCTGA
CTAATTGAGATGCATGCTTTGCATACTTCTGCCTGCTGGGGAGCCTGGGGACTTTCCACACCCTAACTGA
CACACATTCCACAGCGGATCCGTCGACCGATGCCCTTGAGAGCCTTCAACCCAGTCAGCTCCTTCCGGTG
GGCGCGGGGCATGACTATCGTCGCCGCACTTATGACTGTCTTCTTTATCATGCAACTCGTAGGACAGGTG
CCGGCAGCGCTTTATGACTGTCTTCTTTATCATGCAACTCGTAGGACAGGTGCCGGCAGCGCTCTTCCGC
TTCCTCGCTCACTGACTCGCTGCGCTCGGTCGTTCGGCTGCGGCGAGCGGTATCAGCTCACTCAAAGGCG
GTAATACGGTTATCCACAGAATCAGGGGATAACGCAGGAAAGAACATGTGAGCAAAAGGCCAGCAAAAGG
CCAGGAACCGTAAAAAGGCCGCGTTGCTGGCGTTTTTCCATAGGCTCCGCCCCCCTGACGAGCATCACAA
AAATCGACGCTCAAGTCAGAGGTGGCGAAACCCGACAGGACTATAAAGATACCAGGCGTTTCCCCCTGGA
AGCTCCCTCGTGCGCTCTCCTGTTCCGACCCTGCCGCTTACCGGATACCTGTCCGCCTTTCTCCCTTCGG
GAAGCGTGGCGCTTTCTCATAGCTCACGCTGTAGGTATCTCAGTTCGGTGTAGGTCGTTCGCTCCAAGCT
GGGCTGTGTGCACGAACCCCCCGTTCAGCCCGACCGCTGCGCCTTATCCGGTAACTATCGTCTTGAGTCC
AACCCGGTAAGACACGACTTATCGCCACTGGCAGCAGCCACTGGTAACAGGATTAGCAGAGCGAGGTATG
TAGGCGGTGCTACAGAGTTCTTGAAGTGGTGGCCTAACTACGGCTACACTAGAAGAACAGTATTTGGTAT
CTGCGCTCTGCTGAAGCCAGTTACCTTCGGAAAAAGAGTTGGTAGCTCTTGATCCGGCAAACAAACCACC
GCTGGTAGCGGTGGTTTTTTTGTTTGCAAGCAGCAGATTACGCGCAGAAAAAAAGGATCTCAAGAAGATC
CTTTGATCTTTTCTACGGGGTCTGACGCTCAGTGGAACGAAAACTCACGTTAAGGGATTTTGGTCATGAG
ATTATCAAAAAGGATCTTCACCTAGATCCTTTTAAATTAAAAATGAAGTTTTAAATCAATCTAAAGTATA
TATGAGTAAACTTGGTCTGACAGTTACCAATGCTTAATCAGTGAGGCACCTATCTCAGCGATCTGTCTAT
TTCGTTCATCCATAGTTGCCTGACTCCCCGTCGTGTAGATAACTACGATACGGGAGGGCTTACCATCTGG
CCCCAGTGCTGCAATGATACCGCGAGACCCACGCTCACCGGCTCCAGATTTATCAGCAATAAACCAGCCA
GCCGGAAGGGCCGAGCGCAGAAGTGGTCCTGCAACTTTATCCGCCTCCATCCAGTCTATTAATTGTTGCC
GGGAAGCTAGAGTAAGTAGTTCGCCAGTTAATAGTTTGCGCAACGTTGTTGCCATTGCTACAGGCATCGT
GGTGTCACGCTCGTCGTTTGGTATGGCTTCATTCAGCTCCGGTTCCCAACGATCAAGGCGAGTTACATGA
TCCCCCATGTTGTGCAAAAAAGCGGTTAGCTCCTTCGGTCCTCCGATCGTTGTCAGAAGTAAGTTGGCCG
CAGTGTTATCACTCATGGTTATGGCAGCACTGCATAATTCTCTTACTGTCATGCCATCCGTAAGATGCTT
TTCTGTGACTGGTGAGTACTCAACCAAGTCATTCTGAGAATAGTGTATGCGGCGACCGAGTTGCTCTTGC
CCGGCGTCAATACGGGATAATACCGCGCCACATAGCAGAACTTTAAAAGTGCTCATCATTGGAAAACGTT
CTTCGGGGCGAAAACTCTCAAGGATCTTACCGCTGTTGAGATCCAGTTCGATGTAACCCACTCGTGCACC
CAACTGATCTTCAGCATCTTTTACTTTCACCAGCGTTTCTGGGTGAGCAAAAACAGGAAGGCAAAATGCC
GCAAAAAAGGGAATAAGGGCGACACGGAAATGTTGAATACTCATACTCTTCCTTTTTCAATATTATTGAA
GCATTTATCAGGGTTATTGTCTCATGAGCGGATACATATTTGAATGTATTTAGAAAAATAAACAAATAGG
GGTTCCGCGCACATTTCCCCGAAAAGTGCCACCTG
[124 nt withheld, positions 5496-5619]
C
[91 nt withheld, positions 5621-5711]
A
[49 nt withheld, positions 5713-5761]
CCTTTGACGTTGGAGTCCACGTTCTTT
[37 nt withheld, positions 5789-5825]
ACCCTATCTCGGTCTATTCTTTTGATTTATAAGGGATTTTGCCGATTTCGGCCTATTGGTTAAAAAATGA
GCTGATTTAACAAAAATTTAACGCGAATTTTAACAAAATATTAACGCTTACAATTTGCCATTCGCCATTC
AGGCTGCGCAACTGTTGGGAAGGGCGATCGGTGCGGGCCTCTTCGCTATTACGCCAGCCCAAGCTACCAT
GATAAGTAAGTAATATTAAGGTACGGGAGGTACTTGGAGCGGCCGCAATAAAATATCTTTATTTTCATTA
CATCTGTGTGTTGGTTTTTTGTGTGAATCGATAGTACTAACATACGCTCTCCATCAAAACAAAACGAAAC
AAAACAAACTAGCAAAATAGGCTGTCCCCAGTGCAAGTGCAGGTGCCAGAACATTTCTCTATCGATA
