>Addgene plasmid #25627 | pGL3E-hIL-17prom(-1125)-Luc | addgene partial sequence | sequence record 31615 | 25627 with LucNRev
GGCGCCGGGCCTTTCTTTATGTTTTTGGCGTCTTCCATGGTGGCTTTACCAACAGTACCGGAATGCCAAG
CTTGACTCACCACCAATGAGGTCTTCCCAGGAGTCATCGTTGTTTCTTCCAATCAACTGGGGATGGATGA
GTTTGTGCCTGCTATGAGATGGACAAAATGTAGCGCTATCGTCTCTCTTTTTATAGGGCTTTTCTCCTTC
TGTGGTCACTTACGTGGCGTGTCGCAGTGGGTTCAGGGGTGACACCATTTTGGTTAAAATTTCCGCCCCC
AATGAGGTCATAGAAGAATCTCTCCTTCTGAAGGAAAATGGGAAGGGCAGAAATTCATGTTCCTAAAGAC
CATGTCCTCTTTTCATTCTTACTTGTTAGAAGCTGAGCAGAGCTGCTATGCTATGGGTCAATATCATGTA
TTTATGAACATATGTACAGCTGCCAGAAGAGTTATGCTCTATTTTAATGGTTCATGAGGAAGAAAAAGTT
TGAAGTAACATGTAGGTCTTCTGGTGTCATGTACCTTGATTTTCCATTTGATCTTTCTTTTCCTCACAGA
TTCCTTGGCCAGGTGTTGTGGAGACAATTCCGGAAACTACTCAAGTTCCCATCATATAAGTAAACAAAAA
ATGAAAAAAATATTTAATAATAAGATATATCCTATTTAATTGAATTTAACAATTCTTTTGTTGAATATCT
ACTCTGCTCAAGGAATAAATAACTAGGTTCAAGAGACACGAGATTTTCTGTTAAAGGCATGTTCCAACCC
TGCATGCTACCAAGCAACTTGGTGTTTTGAGGAAGGAATTGAAAATGGGGATAGAGACTGGACAAAGGTG
ATGAAGATGGAGAAAA
